Addgene plasmid #135697: psiCHECK2-miR-309
Purpose: Mammalian expression vector, Luciferase reporter to test activity of miRNA (miR-309)
Depositing lab: Florian Karreth. Depositing organization: H. Lee Moffitt Cancer Center and Research Institute.
Backbone
  Vector backbone: psiCHECK-2
  Backbone manufacturer: Promega
  Vector type: Mammalian Expression
Growth in bacteria
  Bacterial resistance: Ampicillin, 100 μg/mL
  Growth temperature: 37°C
  Growth strain: DH5alpha
  Copy number: High Copy
Gene/Insert
  Gene/Insert name: miR-309 reverse complement
  Species: Synthetic
  Cloning method: Restriction Enzyme; 5′ cloning site Unknown (unknown if destroyed); 3′ cloning site Unknown (unknown if destroyed)
Terms and licenses: Academic/Nonprofit Terms; Industry Terms: Not Available to Industry
How to cite: psiCHECK2-miR-309 was a gift from Florian Karreth (Addgene plasmid # 135697 ; http://n2t.net/addgene:135697 ; RRID:Addgene_135697)
