[The description below was written by a language model from this plasmid's Addgene catalogue record and pLannotate feature annotations shown in this document.]
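Description:
psiCHECK2-miR-309 is a dual-luciferase microRNA sensor built on the Promega psiCHECK-2 backbone, a mammalian expression vector delivered by transfection. It is maintained in E. coli through a high-copy ColE1/pUC-type origin and selected with ampicillin via the β-lactamase gene under its native bla promoter.

The plasmid carries two independent reporter units. In the first, the SV40 enhancer/early promoter, followed by a chimeric β-globin/immunoglobulin intron that improves transcript processing, drives human codon-optimised Renilla luciferase (hRluc), which terminates at a synthetic poly(A) signal. A T7 promoter just upstream of hRluc also permits in vitro transcription. In the second, the HSV thymidine kinase promoter drives firefly luciferase (luc+) with an SV40 poly(A) signal; the short large T antigen fragment annotated nearby is most likely just part of that SV40-derived polyadenylation region.

The insert is a synthetic sequence that is the reverse complement of miR-309, giving a perfectly complementary target site for that microRNA. It is not annotated in the feature table and the cloning sites are recorded as unknown. In psiCHECK-2 designs such sites are normally placed in the Renilla 3′ UTR, and the short unannotated gap between the hRluc coding sequence and the synthetic poly(A) signal is consistent with that position.

When miR-309 is active in the transfected cells, it should bind the site and repress the Renilla transcript, lowering Renilla signal. Firefly luciferase from the same plasmid is unaffected and serves as an internal normaliser for transfection efficiency and cell number. The Renilla-to-firefly ratio therefore reports miR-309 activity, which matches the stated purpose of the construct.
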