Features (pLannotate 1.2.2; 12 found; start..end, strand, type, name):
     62..419     +  promoter       SV40 promoter: SV40 enhancer and early promoter
    489..621     +  intron         chimeric intron: chimera between introns from human β-globin and immunoglobulin heavy chain genes
    666..684     +  promoter       T7 promoter: promoter for bacteriophage T7 RNA polymerase
    694..1629    +  CDS            hRluc: Renilla luciferase human codon-optimized
   1691..1739    +  polyA_signal   poly(A) signal: synthetic polyadenylation signal
   1748..2499    +  promoter       HSV TK promoter: herpes simplex virus thymidine kinase promoter
   2535..4187    +  CDS            luciferase: firefly luciferase; luc+; enhanced luc+ version of the luciferase gene AAS38485.1 42718124.0
   4231..4352    -  polyA_signal   SV40 poly(A) signal: SV40 polyadenylation signal
   4375..4443    -  CDS            large T antigen (fragment): large T antigen from SV40 (simian virus 40)
   4485..4589    +  promoter       AmpR promoter: bla
   4590..5450    +  CDS            AmpR: β-lactamase; bla; confers resistance to ampicillin, carbenicillin, and related antibiotics
   5621..6209    +  rep_origin     ori: high-copy-number ColE1/pMB1/pBR322/pUC origin of replication
>Addgene plasmid #135697 | psiCHECK2-miR-309 | addgene full sequence | sequence record 322219 | Addgene NGS Result
AGATCTGCGCAGCACCATGGCCTGAAATAACCTCTGAAAGAGGAACTTGGTTAGGTACCTTCTGAGGCGG
AAAGAACCAGCTGTGGAATGTGTGTCAGTTAGGGTGTGGAAAGTCCCCAGGCTCCCCAGCAGGCAGAAGT
ATGCAAAGCATGCATCTCAATTAGTCAGCAACCAGGTGTGGAAAGTCCCCAGGCTCCCCAGCAGGCAGAA
GTATGCAAAGCATGCATCTCAATTAGTCAGCAACCATAGTCCCGCCCCTAACTCCGCCCATCCCGCCCCT
AACTCCGCCCAGTTCCGCCCATTCTCCGCCCCATGGCTGACTAATTTTTTTTATTTATGCAGAGGCCGAG
GCCGCCTCGGCCTCTGAGCTATTCCAGAAGTAGTGAGGAGGCTTTTTTGGAGGCCTAGGCTTTTGCAAAA
AGCTTGATTCTTCTGACACAACAGTCTCGAACTTAAGCTGCAGAAGTTGGTCGTGAGGCACTGGGCAGGT
AAGTATCAAGGTTACAAGACAGGTTTAAGGAGACCAATAGAAACTGGGCTTGTCGAGACAGAGAAGACTC
TTGCGTTTCTGATAGGCACCTATTGGTCTTACTGACATCCACTTTGCCTTTCTCTCCACAGGTGTCCACT
CCCAGTTCAATTACAGCTCTTAAGGCTAGAGTACTTAATACGACTCACTATAGGCTAGCCACCATGGCTT
CCAAGGTGTACGACCCCGAGCAACGCAAACGCATGATCACTGGGCCTCAGTGGTGGGCTCGCTGCAAGCA
AATGAACGTGCTGGACTCCTTCATCAACTACTATGATTCCGAGAAGCACGCCGAGAACGCCGTGATTTTT
CTGCATGGTAACGCTGCCTCCAGCTACCTGTGGAGGCACGTCGTGCCTCACATCGAGCCCGTGGCTAGAT
GCATCATCCCTGATCTGATCGGAATGGGTAAGTCCGGCAAGAGCGGGAATGGCTCATATCGCCTCCTGGA
TCACTACAAGTACCTCACCGCTTGGTTCGAGCTGCTGAACCTTCCAAAGAAAATCATCTTTGTGGGCCAC
GACTGGGGGGCTTGTCTGGCCTTTCACTACTCCTACGAGCACCAAGACAAGATCAAGGCCATCGTCCATG
CTGAGAGTGTCGTGGACGTGATCGAGTCCTGGGACGAGTGGCCTGACATCGAGGAGGATATCGCCCTGAT
CAAGAGCGAAGAGGGCGAGAAAATGGTGCTTGAGAATAACTTCTTCGTCGAGACCATGCTCCCAAGCAAG
ATCATGCGGAAACTGGAGCCTGAGGAGTTCGCTGCCTACCTGGAGCCATTCAAGGAGAAGGGCGAGGTTA
GACGGCCTACCCTCTCCTGGCCTCGCGAGATCCCTCTCGTTAAGGGAGGCAAGCCCGACGTCGTCCAGAT
TGTCCGCAACTACAACGCCTACCTTCGGGCCAGCGACGATCTGCCTAAGATGTTCATCGAGTCCGACCCT
GGGTTCTTTTCCAACGCTATTGTCGAGGGAGCTAAGAAGTTCCCTAACACCGAGTTCGTGAAGGTGAAGG
GCCTCCACTTCAGCCAGGAGGACGCTCCAGATGAAATGGGTAAGTACATCAAGAGCTTCGTGGAGCGCGT
GCTGAAGAACGAGCAGTAATTCTAGGCGATCGCTCGAGGAATTCCTTCCAGTCGAGGATGTTTACGCGGC
CGCTGGCCGCAATAAAATATCTTTATTTTCATTACATCTGTGTGTTGGTTTTTTGTGTGAGGATCTAAAT
GAGTCTTCGGACCTCGCGGGGGCCGCTTAAGCGGTGGTTAGGGTTTGTCTGACGCGGGGGGAGGGGGAAG
GAACGAAACACTCTCATTCGGAGGCGGCTCGGGGTTTGGTCTTGGTGGCCACGGGCACGCAGAAGAGCGC
CGCGATCCTCTTAAGCACCCCCCCGCCCTCCGTGGAGGCGGGGGTTTGGTCGGCGGGTGGTAACTGGCGG
GCCGCTGACTCGGGCGGGTCGCGCGCCCCAGAGTGTGACCTTTTCGGTCTGCTCGCAGACCCCCGGGCGG
CGCCGCCGCGGCGGCGACGGGCTCGCTGGGTCCTAGGCTCCATGGGGACCGTATACGTGGACAGGCTCTG
GAGCATCCGCACGACTGCGGTGATATTACCGGAGACCTTCTGCGGGACGAGCCGGGTCACGCGGCTGACG
CGGAGCGTCCGTTGGGCGACAAACACCAGGACGGGGCACAGGTACACTATCTTGTCACCCGGAGGCGCGA
GGGACTGCAGGAGCTTCAGGGAGTGGCGCAGCTGCTTCATCCCCGTGGCCCGTTGCTCGCGTTTGCTGGC
GGTGTCCCCGGAAGAAATATATTTGCATGTCTTTAGTTCTATGATGACACAAACCCCGCCCAGCGTCTTG
TCATTGGCGAATTCGAACACGCAGATGCAGTCGGGGCGGCGCGGTCCCAGGTCCACTTCGCATATTAAGG
TGACGCGTGTGGCCTCGAACACCGAGCGACCCTGCAGCGACCCGCTTAAAAGCTTGGCATTCCGGTACTG
TTGGTAAAGCCACCATGGCCGATGCTAAGAACATTAAGAAGGGCCCTGCTCCCTTCTACCCTCTGGAGGA
TGGCACCGCTGGCGAGCAGCTGCACAAGGCCATGAAGAGGTATGCCCTGGTGCCTGGCACCATTGCCTTC
ACCGATGCCCACATTGAGGTGGACATCACCTATGCCGAGTACTTCGAGATGTCTGTGCGCCTGGCCGAGG
CCATGAAGAGGTACGGCCTGAACACCAACCACCGCATCGTGGTGTGCTCTGAGAACTCTCTGCAGTTCTT
CATGCCAGTGCTGGGCGCCCTGTTCATCGGAGTGGCCGTGGCCCCTGCTAACGACATTTACAACGAGCGC
GAGCTGCTGAACAGCATGGGCATTTCTCAGCCTACCGTGGTGTTCGTGTCTAAGAAGGGCCTGCAGAAGA
TCCTGAACGTGCAGAAGAAGCTGCCTATCATCCAGAAGATCATCATCATGGACTCTAAGACCGACTACCA
GGGCTTCCAGAGCATGTACACATTCGTGACATCTCATCTGCCTCCTGGCTTCAACGAGTACGACTTCGTG
CCAGAGTCTTTCGACAGGGACAAAACCATTGCCCTGATCATGAACAGCTCTGGGTCTACCGGCCTGCCTA
AGGGCGTGGCCCTGCCTCATCGCACCGCCTGTGTGCGCTTCTCTCACGCCCGCGACCCTATTTTCGGCAA
CCAGATCATCCCCGACACCGCTATTCTGAGCGTGGTGCCATTCCACCACGGCTTCGGCATGTTCACCACC
CTGGGCTACCTGATTTGCGGCTTTCGGGTGGTGCTGATGTACCGCTTCGAGGAGGAGCTGTTCCTGCGCA
GCCTGCAAGACTACAAAATTCAGTCTGCCCTGCTGGTGCCAACCCTGTTCAGCTTCTTCGCTAAGAGCAC
CCTGATCGACAAGTACGACCTGTCTAACCTGCACGAGATTGCCTCTGGCGGCGCCCCACTGTCTAAGGAG
GTGGGCGAAGCCGTGGCCAAGCGCTTTCATCTGCCAGGCATCCGCCAGGGCTACGGCCTGACCGAGACAA
CCAGCGCCATTCTGATTACCCCAGAGGGCGACGACAAGCCTGGCGCCGTGGGCAAGGTGGTGCCATTCTT
CGAGGCCAAGGTGGTGGACCTGGACACCGGCAAGACCCTGGGAGTGAACCAGCGCGGCGAGCTGTGTGTG
CGCGGCCCTATGATTATGTCCGGCTACGTGAATAACCCTGAGGCCACAAACGCCCTGATCGACAAGGACG
GCTGGCTGCACTCTGGCGACATTGCCTACTGGGACGAGGACGAGCACTTCTTCATCGTGGACCGCCTGAA
GTCTCTGATCAAGTACAAGGGCTACCAGGTGGCCCCAGCCGAGCTGGAGTCTATCCTGCTGCAGCACCCT
AACATTTTCGACGCCGGAGTGGCCGGCCTGCCCGACGACGATGCCGGCGAGCTGCCTGCCGCCGTCGTCG
TGCTGGAACACGGCAAGACCATGACCGAGAAGGAGATCGTGGACTATGTGGCCAGCCAGGTGACAACCGC
CAAGAAGCTGCGCGGCGGAGTGGTGTTCGTGGACGAGGTGCCCAAGGGCCTGACCGGCAAGCTGGACGCC
CGCAAGATCCGCGAGATCCTGATCAAGGCTAAGAAAGGCGGCAAGATCGCCGTGTAATAATTCTAGAGTC
GGGGCGGCCGGCCGCTTCGAGCAGACATGATAAGATACATTGATGAGTTTGGACAAACCACAACTAGAAT
GCAGTGAAAAAAATGCTTTATTTGTGAAATTTGTGATGCTATTGCTTTATTTGTAACCATTATAAGCTGC
AATAAACAAGTTAACAACAACAATTGCATTCATTTTATGTTTCAGGTTCAGGGGGAGGTGTGGGAGGTTT
TTTAAAGCAAGTAAAACCTCTACAAATGTGGTAAAATCGATAAGGATCCAGGTGGCACTTTTCGGGGAAA
TGTGCGCGGAACCCCTATTTGTTTATTTTTCTAAATACATTCAAATATGTATCCGCTCATGAGACAATAA
CCCTGATAAATGCTTCAATAATATTGAAAAAGGAAGAGTATGAGTATTCAACATTTCCGTGTCGCCCTTA
TTCCCTTTTTTGCGGCATTTTGCCTTCCTGTTTTTGCTCACCCAGAAACGCTGGTGAAAGTAAAAGATGC
TGAAGATCAGTTGGGTGCACGAGTGGGTTACATCGAACTGGATCTCAACAGCGGTAAGATCCTTGAGAGT
TTTCGCCCCGAAGAACGTTTTCCAATGATGAGCACTTTTAAAGTTCTGCTATGTGGCGCGGTATTATCCC
GTATTGACGCCGGGCAAGAGCAACTCGGTCGCCGCATACACTATTCTCAGAATGACTTGGTTGAGTACTC
ACCAGTCACAGAAAAGCATCTTACGGATGGCATGACAGTAAGAGAATTATGCAGTGCTGCCATAACCATG
AGTGATAACACTGCGGCCAACTTACTTCTGACAACGATCGGAGGACCGAAGGAGCTAACCGCTTTTTTGC
ACAACATGGGGGATCATGTAACTCGCCTTGATCGTTGGGAACCGGAGCTGAATGAAGCCATACCAAACGA
CGAGCGTGACACCACGATGCCTGTAGCAATGGCAACAACGTTGCGCAAACTATTAACTGGCGAACTACTT
ACTCTAGCTTCCCGGCAACAATTAATAGACTGGATGGAGGCGGATAAAGTTGCAGGACCACTTCTGCGCT
CGGCCCTTCCGGCTGGCTGGTTTATTGCTGATAAATCTGGAGCCGGTGAGCGTGGGTCTCGCGGTATCAT
TGCAGCACTGGGGCCAGATGGTAAGCCCTCCCGTATCGTAGTTATCTACACGACGGGGAGTCAGGCAACT
ATGGATGAACGAAATAGACAGATCGCTGAGATAGGTGCCTCACTGATTAAGCATTGGTAACTGTCAGACC
AAGTTTACTCATATATACTTTAGATTGATTTAAAACTTCATTTTTAATTTAAAAGGATCTAGGTGAAGAT
CCTTTTTGATAATCTCATGACCAAAATCCCTTAACGTGAGTTTTCGTTCCACTGAGCGTCAGACCCCGTA
GAAAAGATCAAAGGATCTTCTTGAGATCCTTTTTTTCTGCGCGTAATCTGCTGCTTGCAAACAAAAAAAC
CACCGCTACCAGCGGTGGTTTGTTTGCCGGATCAAGAGCTACCAACTCTTTTTCCGAAGGTAACTGGCTT
CAGCAGAGCGCAGATACCAAATACTGTTCTTCTAGTGTAGCCGTAGTTAGGCCACCACTTCAAGAACTCT
GTAGCACCGCCTACATACCTCGCTCTGCTAATCCTGTTACCAGTGGCTGCTGCCAGTGGCGATAAGTCGT
GTCTTACCGGGTTGGACTCAAGACGATAGTTACCGGATAAGGCGCAGCGGTCGGGCTGAACGGGGGGTTC
GTGCACACAGCCCAGCTTGGAGCGAACGACCTACACCGAACTGAGATACCTACAGCGTGAGCTATGAGAA
AGCGCCACGCTTCCCGAAGGGAGAAAGGCGGACAGGTATCCGGTAAGCGGCAGGGTCGGAACAGGAGAGC
GCACGAGGGAGCTTCCAGGGGGAAACGCCTGGTATCTTTATAGTCCTGTCGGGTTTCGCCACCTCTGACT
TGAGCGTCGATTTTTGTGATGCTCGTCAGGGGGGCGGAGCCTATGGAAAAACGCCAGCAACGCGGCCTTT
TTACGGTTCCTGGCCTTTTGCTGGCCTTTTGCTCACATGGCTCGAC
